>Addgene plasmid #165501 | pOpen-GBDpol | addgene full sequence | sequence record 338429 | Addgene NGS Result
AAAGGGGCCGTCAATATCAGGGTCTCTAATGATCATTGACGCTGACTACATCACTGAAGATGGCAAACCG
ATCATCCGTATTTTTAAAAAAGAGAAAGGTGAATTTAAAGTCGAATACGACCGCACCTTTCGCCCGTACA
TTTACGCGCTGCTGAAAGATGACAGCGCTATTGATGAAGTGAAGAAAATTACTGCGGAACGTCATGGTAA
AATTGTTCGTATTACGGAGGTGGAAAAAGTCCAAAAAAAATTCCTGGGCCGTCCTATCGAGGTGTGGAAG
CTGTACCTGGAACATCCTCAGGATGTTCCGGCAATTCGTGAAAAAATCCGTGAACACCCGGCCGTCGTAG
ATATCTTCGAGTACGATATCCCGTTCGCAAAACGTTACCTGATTGATAAAGGCCTGACGCCGATGGAGGG
CAACGAAGAACTGACCTTTCTGGCGGTGGACATCGAAACTCTGTATCACGAAGGCGAAGAATTTGGTAAA
GGCCCTATTATCATGATTTCGTATGCGGATGAGGAAGGAGCGAAAGTGATCACATGGAAAAGCATTGACC
TGCCGTACGTTGAAGTGGTCAGCTCAGAACGCGAAATGATTAAACGCCTCGTTAAAGTCATTCGTGAAAA
AGATCCGGACGTAATCATCACCTACAATGGTGATAACTTCGACTTTCCGTATCTTCTGAAACGTGCGGAA
AAATTGGGCATTAAACTGCCGCTTGGTCGTGACAACAGCGAACCGAAAATGCAGCGCATGGGTGACAGCC
TGGCGGTGGAAATTAAAGGTCGTATCCACTTCGACCTGTTCCCGGCGATCCGTCGTACCATCAACCTGCC
GACGTATACCCTGGAAACGGTTTACGAAGTTATTTTCGGCAAATCCAAAGAAAAAGTTTACGCTCACGAA
ATCGCGGAAGCATGGGAAACCGGTAAAGGCCTGGAACGTGTGGCAAAGTACAGCATGGAAGATGCAAAAG
TGACCAGCGAACTGGGGAAAGAATTTTTCCCAATGGAAGCGCAACTGGCACGCCTGGTGGGTCATCCGGT
CTGGGACGTGTCTCGTAGCTCGACTGGCAACCTGGTGGAATGGTTCCTGCTGACTAAAGCTTACGAACGC
AACGAGCTCGCACCGAACAAACCGGATGAACGTGAATACGAACGCCGTCTGCGTGAGAGCTACGAAGGCG
GTTACGTGAACGAACCGGAAAAAGGCCTGTGGGAGGGTATCGTGAGCCTGGATTTCCGTAGCCTGTACCC
GTCGATTATCATCACTCATAACGTATCCCCAGATACGCTCAACCGTGAAAACTGTAAAGAATATGACGTT
GCGCCTCAGGTGGGTCATCGCTTCTGCAAGGATTTTCCAGGTTTCATCCCGAGCCTGCTGGGAAACCTGC
TGGAGGAACGTCAAAAAATCAAAAAACGCATGAAAGAGAGTAAAGACCCGGTGGAAAAAAAGCTGCTGGA
CTACCGTCAGCGTGCTATTAAGATCCTTGCGAACTCTTATTACGGTTATTACGGCTATGCAAAAGCGCGT
TGGTACTGCAAAGAATGCGCTGAATCCGTTACTGCATGGGGTCGTCAGTACATCGACCTGGTACGTAGGG
AACTGGAGAGCCGTGGCTTCAAAGTACTGTATATCGACACTGATGGTCTGTACGCCACTATCCCGGGCGC
AAAACATGAAGAGATCAAAGAGAAAGCCCTGAAATTCGTCGAGTATATAAACTCCAAACTCCCGGGCCTG
CTGGAACTGGAATATGAAGGCTTCTACGCGCGCGGCTTCTTTGTGACCAAAAAAAAATACGCTCTGATTG
ATGAGGAAGGTAAAATAGTTACCCGCGGCCTGGAAATCGTGCGCCGTGACTGGAGCGAAATCGCCAAAGA
GACTCAGGCAAAAGTTCTGGAAGCAATCCTGAAGCACGGCAACGTTGACGAGGCGGTGAAAATCGTAAAG
GAAGTTACCGAAAAGCTGTCGAAGTATGAGATCCCACCAGAAAAACTGGTTATTTACGAGCAAATCACCC
GCCCGTTATCAGAATACAAAGCAATTGGCCCGCATGTAGCTGTGGCCAAACGCCTGGCCGCGAAAGGCGT
AAAAGTTAAACCGGGTATGGTAATTGGGTACATCGTCCTGAAGGGAGATGGTCCAATCAGCAAACGTGCC
ATTGCTATTGAAGAGTTTGATCCGAAAAAACACAAATACGACGCCGAATACTATATTGAAAACCAAGTTC
TGCCGGCCGTTGAACGTATCCTGCGCGCGTTCGGCTACCGTAAGGAGGATCTGCGCTACCAAAAAACCAA
ACAGGTGGGTCTGGGTGCTTGGCTGAAATTTTGAAGAGCTTTGAGACCACGGAGCCCTTATTGTAACCGC
TTCCTACGCGCGCTAAACCTAGGGATAACAGGGTAATTTGTCAGTCGATTCAGTCGGCCGCTGAGGTGTC
AATCGTCGGAGCCGCTGAGCAATAACTAGCATAACCCCTTGGGGCCTCTAAACGGGTCTTGAGGGGTTTT
TTGCATGGTCATAGCTGTTTCCTGAGAGCTTGGCAGGTGATGACACACATTAACAAATTTCGTGAGGAGT
CTCCAGAAGAATGCCATTAATTTCCATAGGCTCCGCCCCCCTGACGAGCATCACAAAAATCGACGCTCAA
GTCAGAGGTGGCGAAACCCGACAGGACTATAAAGATACCAGGCGTTTCCCCCTGGAAGCTCCCTCGTGCG
CTCTCCTGTTCCGACCCTGCCGCTTACCGGATACCTGTCCGCCTTTCTCCCTTCGGGAAGCGTGGCGCTT
TCTCATAGCTCACGCTGTAGGTATCTCAGTTCGGTGTAGGTCGTTCGCTCCAAGCTGGGCTGTGTGCACG
AACCCCCCGTTCAGCCCGACCGCTGCGCCTTATCCGGTAACTATCGTCTTGAGTCCAACCCGGTAAGACA
CGACTTATCGCCACTGGCAGCAGCCACTGGTAACAGGATTAGCAGAGCGAGGTATGTAGGCGGTGCTACA
GAGTTCTTGAAGTGGTGGCCTAACTACGGCTACACTAGAAGAACAGTATTTGGTATCTGCGCTCTGCTGA
AGCCAGTTACCTTCGGAAAAAGAGTTGGTAGCTCTTGATCCGGCAAACAAACCACCGCTGGTAGCGGTGG
TTTTTTTGTTTGCAAGCAGCAGATTACACGCAGAAAAAAAGGATCTCAAGAAGGCCTACTATTAGCAACA
ACGATCCTTTGATCTTTTCTACGGGGTCTGACGCTCAGTGGAACGAAAACTCACGTTAAGGGATTTTGGT
CATGAGATTATCAAAAAGGATCTTCACCTAGATCCTTTTAAATTAAAAATGAAGTTTTAAATCAATCTAA
AGTATATATGAGTAAACTTGGTCTGACAGTTACCAATGCTTAATCAGTGAGGCACCTATCTCAGCGATCT
GTCTATTTCGTTCATCCATAGTTGCCTGACTCCCCGTCGTGTAGATAACTACGATACGGGAGGGCTTACC
ATCTGGCCCCAGTGCTGCAATGATACCGCGAGAACCACGCTCACCGGCTCCAGATTTATCAGCAATAAAC
CAGCCAGCCGGAAGGGCCGAGCGCAGAAGTGGTCCTGCAACTTTATCCGCCTCCATCCAGTCTATTAATT
GTTGCCGGGAAGCTAGAGTAAGTAGTTCGCCAGTTAATAGTTTGCGCAACGTTGTTGCCATTGCTACAGG
CATCGTGGTGTCACGCTCGTCGTTTGGTATGGCTTCATTCAGCTCCGGTTCCCAACGATCAAGGCGAGTT
ACATGATCCCCCATGTTGTGCAAAAAAGCGGTTAGCTCCTTCGGTCCTCCGATCGTTGTCAGAAGTAAGT
TGGCCGCAGTGTTATCACTCATGGTTATGGCAGCACTGCATAATTCTCTTACTGTCATGCCATCCGTAAG
ATGCTTTTCTGTGACTGGTGAGTACTCAACCAAGTCATTCTGAGAATAGTGTATGCGGCGACCGAGTTGC
TCTTGCCCGGCGTCAATACGGGATAATACCGCGCCACATAGCAGAACTTTAAAAGTGCTCATCATTGGAA
AACGTTCTTCGGGGCGAAAACTCTCAAGGATCTTACCGCTGTTGAGATCCAGTTCGATGTAACCCACTCG
TGCACCCAACTGATCTTCAGCATCTTTTACTTTCACCAGCGTTTCTGGGTGAGCAAAAACAGGAAGGCAA
AATGCCGCAAAAAAGGGAATAAGGGCGACACGGAAATGTTGAATACTCATACTCTTCCTTTTTCAATATT
ATTGAAGCATTTATCAGGGTTATTGTCTCATGAGCGGATACATATTTGAATGTATTTAGAAAAATAAACA
AATAGGGGTTCCGCGCACCTGCACCAGTCAGTAAAACGACGGCCAGTAGTCAAAAGCCTCCGACCGGAGG
CTTTTGACTTGGTTCAGGTGGAGTGGGAG
Features (pLannotate 1.2.2; 7 found; start..end, strand, type, name):
     29..2341    +  CDS            polI: DPOL_PYRAB - Also known as pol. Experimental evidence at protein level: Swiss-Prot protein existence level 1. From Pyrococcus abyssi (strain GE5 / Orsay).
   2476..2523    +  terminator     T7 terminator: transcription terminator for bacteriophage T7 RNA polymerase
   2611..3199    -  rep_origin     ori: high-copy-number ColE1/pMB1/pBR322/pUC origin of replication
   3390..4250    -  CDS            AmpR: β-lactamase; bla; confers resistance to ampicillin, carbenicillin, and related antibiotics
   4251..4355    -  promoter       AmpR promoter: bla
   4371..4387    -  CDS            lacZα (fragment): LacZα fragment of β-galactosidase; lacZ fragment
   4388..4419    +  terminator     tonB terminator: bidirectional E. coli tonB-P14 transcription terminator
