[The description below was written by a language model from this plasmid's Addgene catalogue record and pLannotate feature annotations shown in this document.]
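Description:
pOpen-GBDpol is a 4,439 nt synthetic-biology part plasmid built on the pBuild backbone and distributed as part of an open enzyme collection. It is a storage and distribution vector for E. coli rather than an expression construct. It replicates from a high-copy ColE1/pUC-type origin and is selected with ampicillin through a β-lactamase gene driven by its native bla promoter. Beyond these maintenance elements, the annotated backbone contains only a T7 terminator downstream of the insert, a bidirectional tonB terminator that helps insulate the cloning region from read-through transcription, and a very short remnant of lacZα.

The payload is the coding sequence for a heat-stable family B DNA polymerase from a Pyrococcus species. Automated annotation matched this roughly 2.3 kb open reading frame to the Pyrococcus abyssi polymerase entry, but that reflects the closest homologue found, and the catalogue lists the source only as Pyrococcus sp. The depositors describe the enzyme as extremely thermostable, with a half-life of 23 hours at 95 °C and about fivefold higher fidelity than Taq. They consider it well suited to GC-rich or structured templates and comparable to the commercial Deep Vent polymerase.

No promoter or ribosome-binding site upstream of the gene appears in the feature table, consistent with the depositors' statement that plasmids in this collection carry genetic parts and are not functional on their own. The insert is flanked by four-base AATG and GCTT junctions, a layout typical of overhang-based modular assembly. Users are expected to transfer the coding sequence into an expression vector of their choice for production and purification in E. coli. M13 forward and reverse primer sites allow the insert to be sequence-verified.
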