Addgene plasmid #165501: pOpen-GBDpol
Purpose: Robust and extremely thermostable polymerase with 5x higher fidelity than Taq. Ideal for GC-rich or looped sequences.
Depositing lab: Drew Endy & Jennifer Molloy & FreeGenes Project. Depositing organization: Stanford University.
Backbone
  Vector backbone: pBuild
  Vector type: Synthetic Biology
Growth in bacteria
  Bacterial resistance: Ampicillin, 100 μg/mL
  Growth temperature: 37°C
  Growth strain: DH5alpha
  Copy number: High Copy
Gene/Insert
  Gene/Insert name: Pyrococcus Sp. Heat-Stable DNA Polymerase
  Species: Other
  Cloning method: Restriction Enzyme; 5′ cloning site AATG (unknown if destroyed); 3′ cloning site GCTT (unknown if destroyed)
  Sequencing primers: 5′ M13 forward; 3′ M13 reverse
Depositor comments: Robust and extremely thermostable polymerase with a half-life of 23 hours at 95 degrees C; offers 5x higher fidelity than Taq and robust performance. Ideal for GC-rich or looped sequences. Comparable to Deep Vent at NEB. The plasmids in the Open Enzyme collection contain genetic parts and are not functional by themselves. Researchers can clone these enzymes into an expression vector of their choice and then transform into E. coli bacteria for expression and purification. Additional information can be found at https://www.addgene.org/depositor-collections/open-enzyme/.
How to cite: pOpen-GBDpol was a gift from Drew Endy & Jennifer Molloy & FreeGenes Project (Addgene plasmid # 165501 ; http://n2t.net/addgene:165501 ; RRID:Addgene_165501)
